Addgene plasmid #72064: Dscam1_7.27.30 EC10-AP-His
Purpose: Expresses the 10 N-terminal extracellular domains of the Dscam, isoform 7.27.30 protein, C-terminally fused to alkaline phosphatase + 6X histidine tag.
Depositing lab: Woj Wojtowicz. Depositing organization: University of California, Berkeley. Publication: An extracellular biochemical screen reveals that FLRTs and Unc5s mediate neuronal subtype recognition in the retina. Visser JJ, Cheng Y, Perry SC, Chastain AB, Parsa B, Masri SS, Ray TA, Kay JN, Wojtowicz WM. Elife. 2015 Dec 3;4. pii: e08149. doi: 10.7554/eLife.08149. PubMed 26633812.
Backbone
  Vector backbone: pCMVi-SV40ori
  Vector type: Mammalian Expression
Growth in bacteria
  Bacterial resistance: Ampicillin, 100 μg/mL
  Growth temperature: 37°C
  Growth strain: DH5alpha
  Copy number: High Copy
Gene/Insert
  Gene/Insert name: Dscam1_7.27.30 (alt names: Down syndrome cell adhesion molecule1, isoform 7.27.30; 43Bc; Dsm; Neu1; p270; NCBI gene ID 35652; Reference sequence AF260530.1)
  Species: D. melanogaster (fly)
  Insert size (bp): 3009
  Promoter: CMV
  Tag / fusion protein: AP-His (C terminal on backbone)
  Cloning method: Restriction Enzyme; 5′ cloning site NotI (not destroyed); 3′ cloning site SpeI (not destroyed)
  Sequencing primers: 5′ GTCAGAGGTAACTCCCGTTGC; 3′ GAGGTTCTTGGCGGCTGTC
Terms and licenses: Academic/Nonprofit Terms; Industry Terms: Not Available to Industry
Depositor comments: This transcript contains altrenative exons 4.7, 6.27 and 9.30.
How to cite: Dscam1_7.27.30 EC10-AP-His was a gift from Woj Wojtowicz (Addgene plasmid # 72064 ; http://n2t.net/addgene:72064 ; RRID:Addgene_72064)
