[The description below was written by a language model from this plasmid's Addgene catalogue record and pLannotate feature annotations shown in this document.]
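Description:
Dscam1_7.27.30 EC10-AP-His is a mammalian expression plasmid built on the pCMVi-SV40ori backbone that produces a soluble, tagged ectodomain fragment of Drosophila melanogaster Dscam1 (Down syndrome cell adhesion molecule 1). The roughly 3 kb insert, cloned between retained NotI and SpeI sites, encodes the ten N-terminal extracellular domains of isoform 7.27.30, meaning the transcript carries alternative exons 4.7, 6.27 and 9.30. Transcription is driven by the human cytomegalovirus immediate early enhancer and promoter followed by CMV intron A, an arrangement generally used to boost expression, and is terminated by an SV40 polyadenylation signal. The insert itself is not annotated in the feature table, but it corresponds to the unannotated gap between intron A and the downstream alkaline phosphatase coding sequence.

The Dscam1 fragment is fused at its C terminus to backbone-encoded human placental alkaline phosphatase (annotated as SEAP) and a 6X histidine tag. The phosphatase provides an enzymatic readout for detecting binding, while the His tag allows capture or purification. The associated publication describes an extracellular biochemical screen for receptor-ligand recognition, so a role as a probe in in vitro binding assays is plausible, though the record does not spell out this construct's exact role.

For propagation in E. coli, the plasmid carries a high-copy ColE1/pUC-type origin and a β-lactamase gene conferring ampicillin resistance. An SV40 enhancer/early promoter region, which contains the SV40 origin named in the backbone, would permit episomal amplification in cells expressing large T antigen. An f1 origin and fragments of rop, bom and lacZα are backbone remnants.
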