Features (pLannotate 1.2.2; 13 found; start..end, strand, type, name):
     19..402     +  enhancer       CMV enhancer: human cytomegalovirus immediate early enhancer
    404..603     +  promoter       CMV promoter: human cytomegalovirus (CMV) immediate early promoter
    742..1567    +  intron         CMV intron A: human cytomegalovirus intron A (Chapman et al., 1991)
   4672..6123    +  CDS            SEAP: secreted alkaline phosphatase from human placenta The natural enzyme has a C-terminal transmembrane sequence that is replaced by a GPI anchor.
   6182..6303    +  polyA_signal   SV40 poly(A) signal: SV40 polyadenylation signal
   6512..7100    -  rep_origin     ori: high-copy-number ColE1/pMB1/pBR322/pUC origin of replication
   7271..8131    -  CDS            AmpR: β-lactamase; bla; confers resistance to ampicillin, carbenicillin, and related antibiotics
   8132..8236    -  promoter       AmpR promoter: bla
   8331..8366    +  CDS            rop (fragment): Rop protein, which maintains plasmids at low copy number; rop
   8389..8718    +  promoter       SV40 promoter: SV40 enhancer and early promoter
   8841..8940    +  misc_feature   bom (fragment): basis of mobility region from pBR322
   8968..9396    -  rep_origin     f1 ori (sequence partly withheld): f1 bacteriophage origin of replication; arrow indicates direction of (+) strand synthesis
   9400..9557    -  CDS            lacZα (fragment): LacZα fragment of β-galactosidase; lacZ fragment
>Addgene plasmid #72064 | Dscam1_7.27.30 EC10-AP-His | addgene full sequence | sequence record 232959 | Addgene NGS Result
GTCTCGACGGTATCGATTGACATTGATTATTGACTAGCTAGTTATTAATAGTAATCAATTACGGGGTCAT
TAGTTCATAGCCCATATATGGAGTTCCGCGTTACATAACTTACGGTAAATGGCCCGCCTGGCTGACCGCC
CAACGACCCCCGCCCATTGACGTCAATAATGACGTATGTTCCCATAGTAACGCCAATAGGGACTTTCCAT
TGACGTCAATGGGTGGAGTATTTACGGTAAACTGCCCACTTGGCAGTACATCAAGTGTATCATATGCCAA
GTCCGCCCCCTATTGACGTCAATGACGGTAAATGGCCCGCCTGGCATTATGCCCAGTACATGACCTTACG
GGACTTTCCTACTTGGCAGTACATCTACGTATTAGTCATCGCTATTACCATGGTGATGCGGTTTTGGCAG
TACACCAATGGGCGTGGATAGCGGTTTGACTCACGGGGATTTCCAAGTCTCCACCCCATTGACGTCAATG
GGAGTTTGTTTTGGCACCAAAATCAACGGGACTTTCCAAAATGTCGTAATAACCCCGCCCCGTTGACGCA
AATGGGCGGTAGGCGTGTACGGTGGGAGGTCTATATAAGCAGAGCTCGTTTAGTGAACCGTCAGATCGCC
TGGAGACGCCATCCACGCTGTTTTGACCTCCATAGAAGACACCGGGACCGATCCAGCCTCCGCGGCCGGG
AACGGTGCATTGGAACGCGGATTCCCCGTGCCAAGAGTGACGTAAGTACCGCCTATAGACTCTATAGGCA
CACCCCTTTGGCTCTTATGCATGCTATACTGTTTTTGGCTTGGGGCCTATACACCCCCGCTTCCATATGC
TATAGGTGATGGTATAGCTTAGCCTATAGGTGTGGGTTATTGACCATTATTGACCACTCCCCTATTGGTG
ACGATACTTTCCATTACTAATCCATAACATGGCTCTTTGCCACAACTATCTCTATTGGCTATATGCCAAT
ACTCTGTCCTTCAGAGACTGACACGGACTCTGTATTTTTACAGGATGGGGTCCCATTTATTATTTACAAA
TTCACATATACAACAACGCCGTCCCCCGTGCCCGCAGTTTTTATTAAACATAGCGTGGGATCTCCACGCG
AATCTCGGGTACGTGTTCCGGACATGGGCTCTTCTCCGGTAGCGGCGGAGCTTCCACATCCGAGCCCTGG
TCCCATGCCTCCAGCGGCTCATGGTCGCTCGGCAGCTCCTTGCTCCTAACAGTGGAGGCCAGACTTAGGC
ACAGCACAATGCCCACCACCACCAGTGTGCCGCACAAGGCCGTGGCGGTAGGGTATGTGTCTGAAAATGA
GCTCGGAGATTGGGCTCGCACCGCTGACGCAGATGGAAGACTTAAGGCAGCGGCAGAAGAAGATGCAGGC
AGCTGAGTTGTTGTATTCTGATAAGAGTCAGAGGTAACTCCCGTTGCGGTGCTGTTAACGGTGGAGGGCA
GTGTAGTCTGAGCAGTACTCGTTGCTGCCGCGCGCGCCACCAGACATAATAGCTGACAGACTAACAGACT
GTTCCTTTCCATGGGTCTTTTCTGCAGAAGCTTGAATTCTCGAGGATCCGCGGCCGCTACTGCCAACTTC
ACACAACCCGCTCAGCGGAAACACGGCATACGAAATGAATATGCCCAACGAACGCCTCAAATGGCTAATG
CTGTTCGCAGCTGTTGCCCTCATTGCTTGTGGTAGTCAGACCCTAGCTGCCAATCCCCCAGATGCCGACC
AAAAAGGACCCGTCTTCCTCAAGGAACCCACCAACCGCATTGACTTCTCCAACTCCACGGGCGCAGAGAT
CGAGTGCAAGGCCAGCGGCAATCCCATGCCCGAGATTATTTGGATCAGGAGCGACGGTACCGCCGTGGGT
GATGTGCCCGGATTGCGTCAGATCTCATCCGACGGCAAGCTGGTCTTCCCTCCCTTCCGCGCCGAGGACT
ACCGCCAGGAGGTCCATGCCCAGGTGTACGCCTGCCTGGCCCGCAACCAGTTCGGATCCATTATCTCCCG
GGACGTCCATGTGCGAGCCGTTGTCAATCAGTTCTATGAGGCGGAGATTATGACCGAGTATGTTATCAGG
GGTAATGCTGCCGTTCTGAAGTGTTCCATCCCGTCGTTCGTGGCTGATTTTGTTCGAGTTGAGTCCTGGA
TCGATGATGAGGGCAATGTCTTGTCCTTTTCGGACAATTACGATGGAAAGTATCTGGTATTGCCCTCTGG
AGAGCTCCACATCCGTGAGGTTGGACCCGAGGACGGATACAAGAGCTACCAGTGCCGAACCAAACATCGT
CTGACCGGAGAAACCCGATTAAGTGCCACAAAAGGACGATTGGTCATCACAGAACCTGTGGGCAGTGTTG
CGCCTAAGATCAGCGTAGAAAATCGTCTGAAAAATGCAGAGGCTCGAATTGGTTCCACCTTCACCCTCTT
TTGCCCTGGTCAAGCCTATCCAGTACCCTTCTTTAGATGGTACAAGTTCATCGAAGGAACAACCCGTAAA
CAAGCTGTGGTGCTAAATGACCGTGTGAAGCAGGTCTCTGGTACTCTCATTATTAAGGACGCAGTAGTCG
AGGACTCCGGAAAATACCTGTGCGTGGTGAACAATTCCGTGGGAGGCGAAAGCGTTGAGACTGTGCTTAC
CGTCACTGCCCCCCTATCCGCTAAGATCGATCCTCCCACACAGACAGTTGACTTCGGACGCCCCGCCGTA
TTCACTTGCCAGTACACTGGAAATCCCATCAAGACCGTTAGCTGGATGAAGGACGGCAAGGCTATCGGAC
ACAGCGAACCCGTGCTGCGCATCGAATCCGTGAAGAAGGAGGACAAGGGCATGTACCAGTGCTTCGTAAG
AAACGACCAGGAATCGGCGGAGGCGAGTGCTGAGCTGAAGCTCGGAGGCCGTTTCGATCCCCCCGTCATC
CGACAGGCCTTCCAGGAAGAGACCATGGAACCCGGACCAAGTGTATTCCTCAAGTGCGTCGCCGGCGGAA
ACCCCACGCCCGAAATTTCCTGGGAACTCGACGGCAAGAAAATCGCCAACAACGATCGCTATCAGGTCGG
ACAGTATGTGACGGTCAACGGAGATGTGGTTTCCTATCTGAACATAACCTCGGTCCACGCCAACGATGGC
GGTCTCTACAAGTGCATAGCCAAGAGCAAAGTGGGCGTGGCCGAACACTCGGCCAAGTTGAATGTATATG
GACTGCCCTACATCCGGCAAATGGAGAAGAAGGCAATTGTTGCTGGAGAAACCCTGATTGTCACATGTCC
TGTAGCTGGATACCCCATCGATTCGATTGTCTGGGAGCGAGATAACCGTGCCCTGCCCATCAACCGCAAA
CAGAAGGTCTTCCCCAACGGAACGCTGATTATCGAGAATGTGGAACGGAACTCAGACCAAGCGACCTACA
CTTGCGTTGCCAAGAATCAGGAAGGATACTCTGCTCGAGGATCTCTGGAAGTGCAAGTCATGGTTCTTCC
GCGCATCATACCCTTCGCCTTCGAGGAGGGTCCTGCCCAGGTGGGTCAGTACCTGACACTGCACTGCTCC
GTTCCCGGCGGAGATCTGCCCCTGAACATCGACTGGACGCTGGATGGTCAGGCAATCTCGGAGGATCTGG
GAATAACCACGTCCCGCGTGGGTCGTCGTGGAAGTGTGCTAACCATCGAGGCCGTGGAGGCCTCACATGC
GGGCAACTTCACCTGCCACGCCCGCAATTTGGCGGGCCATCAGCAGTTCACCACGCCGCTGAACGTCTAC
GTACCTCCCAGATGGATCCTCGAGCCCACCGATAAGGCCTTCGCCCAGGGATCCGATGCCAAGGTTGAAT
GCAAGGCTGATGGCTTCCCCAAACCCCAAGTTACATGGAAGAAAGCAGTTGGCGACACCCCCGGAGAGTA
CAAGGATCTAAAGAAGAGCGACAACATCCGCGTGGAAGAGGGCACTCTGCATGTCGACAACATCCAAAAG
ACCAACGAGGGCTACTATCTGTGCGAGGCTATCAATGGAATAGGCTCCGGCCTCTCGGCTGTGATTATGA
TCAGCGTTCAGGCCCCTCCAGAGTTCACGGAGAAGCTGCGCAACCAGACCGCCCGACGAGGAGAACCCGC
CGTACTCCAGTGCGAGGCGAAGGGCGAGAAGCCCATTGGCATCTTGTGGAACATGAACAACATGCGACTG
GACCCAAAGAACGACAATCGGTACACCATTCGTGAGGAGATCCTTTCCACCGGAGTTATGTCCAGTCTGT
CGATCAAGCGCACCGAGAGATCCGACTCCGCCCTATTCACCTGTGTCGCCACTAATGCCTTTGGATCCGA
TGACGCCAGCATAAATATGATTGTCCAGGAAGTTCCGGAGATGCCATATGCTTTGAAGGTACTCGACAAA
TCCGGACGTTCCGTGCAGCTGAGCTGGGCGCAACCCTACGATGGCAACTCCCCTCTGGACAGGTACATCA
TTGAGTTTAAGCGTTCTCGTGCCTCCTGGAGCGAAATTGATCGCGTCATCGTGCCCGGACACACCACAGA
AGCCCAAGTGCAGAAGCTCAGCCCCGCCACCACCTACAACATTCGCATCGTGGCCGAAAACGCCATCGGC
ACATCCCAATCCTCTGAAGCGGTCACTATCATCACTAGTGGATCTTCCGGAATCATCCCAGTTGAGGAGG
AGAACCCGGACTTCTGGAACCGCGAGGCAGCCGAGGCCCTGGGTGCCGCCAAGAAGCTGCAGCCTGCACA
GACAGCCGCCAAGAACCTCATCATCTTCCTGGGCGATGGGATGGGGGTGTCTACGGTGACAGCTGCCAGG
ATCCTAAAAGGGCAGAAGAAGGACAAACTGGGGCCTGAGATACCCCTGGCCATGGACCGCTTCCCATATG
TGGCTCTGTCCAAGACATACAATGTAGACAAACATGTGCCAGACAGTGGAGCCACAGCCACGGCCTACCT
GTGCGGGGTCAAGGGCAACTTCCAGACCATTGGCTTGAGTGCAGCCGCCCGCTTTAACCAGTGCAACACG
ACACGCGGCAACGAGGTCATCTCCGTGATGAATCGGGCCAAGAAAGCAGGGAAGTCAGTGGGAGTGGTAA
CCACCACACGAGTGCAGCACGCCTCGCCAGCCGGCACCTACGCCCACACGGTGAACCGCAACTGGTACTC
GGACGCCGACGTGCCTGCCTCGGCCCGCCAGGAGGGGTGCCAGGACATCGCTACGCAGCTCATCTCCAAC
ATGGACATTGACGTGATCCTAGGTGGAGGCCGAAAGTACATGTTTCGCATGGGAACCCCAGACCCTGAGT
ACCCAGATGACTACAGCCAAGGTGGGACCAGGCTGGACGGGAAGAATCTGGTGCAGGAATGGCTGGCGAA
GCGCCAGGGTGCCCGGTATGTGTGGAACCGCACTGAGCTCATGCAGGCTTCCCTGGACCCGTCTGTGACC
CATCTCATGGGTCTCTTTGAGCCTGGAGACATGAAATACGAGATCCACCGAGACTCCACACTGGACCCCT
CCCTGATGGAGATGACAGAGGCTGCCCTGCGCCTGCTGAGCAGGAACCCCCGCGGCTTCTTCCTCTTCGT
GGAGGGTGGTCGCATCGACCATGGTCATCATGAAAGCAGGGCTTACCGGGCACTGACTGAGACGATCATG
TTCGACGACGCCATTGAGAGGGCGGGCCAGCTCACCAGCGAGGAGGACACGCTGAGCCTCGTCACTGCCG
ACCACTCCCACGTCTTCTCCTTCGGAGGCTACCCCCTGCGAGGGAGCTCCATCTTCGGGCTGGCCCCTGG
CAAGGCCCGGGACAGGAAGGCCTACACGGTCCTCCTATACGGAAACGGTCCAGGCTATGTGCTCAAGGAC
GGCGCCCGGCCGGATGTTACCGAGAGCGAGAGCGGGAGCCCCGAGTATCGGCAGCAGTCAGCAGTGCCCC
TGGACGAAGAGACCCACGCAGGCGAGGACGTGGCGGTGTTCGCGCGCGGCCCGCAGGCGCACCTGGTTCA
CGGCGTGCAGGAGCAGACCTTCATAGCGCACGTCATGGCCTTCGCCGCCTGCCTGGAGCCCTACACCGCC
TGCGACCTGGCGCCCCCCGCCGGCACCACCGACGCCGCGCACCCGGGTCATCATCACCATCACCATTAAT
CTAGAGATCTTATTAAAGCAGAACTTGTTTATTGCAGCTTATAATGGTTACAAATAAAGCAATAGCATCA
CAAATTTCACAAATAAAGCATTTTTTTCACTGCATTCTAGTTGTGGTTTGTCCAAACTCATCAATGTATC
TTATCATGTCTGGTCGACTCTAGCTAGACTCTTCCGCTTCCTCGCTCACTGACTCGCTGCGCTCGGTCGT
TCGGCTGCGGCGAGCGGTATCAGCTCACTCAAAGGCGGTAATACGGTTATCCACAGAATCAGGGGATAAC
GCAGGAAAGAACATGTGAGCAAAAGGCCAGCAAAAGGCCAGGAACCGTAAAAAGGCCGCGTTGCTGGCGT
TTTTCCATAGGCTCCGCCCCCCTGACGAGCATCACAAAAATCGACGCTCAAGTCAGAGGTGGCGAAACCC
GACAGGACTATAAAGATACCAGGCGTTTCCCCCTGGAAGCTCCCTCGTGCGCTCTCCTGTTCCGACCCTG
CCGCTTACCGGATACCTGTCCGCCTTTCTCCCTTCGGGAAGCGTGGCGCTTTCTCATAGCTCACGCTGTA
GGTATCTCAGTTCGGTGTAGGTCGTTCGCTCCAAGCTGGGCTGTGTGCACGAACCCCCCGTTCAGCCCGA
CCGCTGCGCCTTATCCGGTAACTATCGTCTTGAGTCCAACCCGGTAAGACACGACTTATCGCCACTGGCA
GCAGCCACTGGTAACAGGATTAGCAGAGCGAGGTATGTAGGCGGTGCTACAGAGTTCTTGAAGTGGTGGC
CTAACTACGGCTACACTAGAAGAACAGTATTTGGTATCTGCGCTCTGCTGAAGCCAGTTACCTTCGGAAA
AAGAGTTGGTAGCTCTTGATCCGGCAAACAAACCACCGCTGGTAGCGGTGGTTTTTTTGTTTGCAAGCAG
CAGATTACGCGCAGAAAAAAAGGATCTCAAGAAGATCCTTTGATCTTTTCTACGGGGTCTGACGCTCAGT
GGAACGAAAACTCACGTTAAGGGATTTTGGTCATGAGATTATCAAAAAGGATCTTCACCTAGATCCTTTT
AAATTAAAAATGAAGTTTTAAATCAATCTAAAGTATATATGAGTAAACTTGGTCTGACAGTTACCAATGC
TTAATCAGTGAGGCACCTATCTCAGCGATCTGTCTATTTCGTTCATCCATAGTTGCCTGACTCCCCGTCG
TGTAGATAACTACGATACGGGAGGGCTTACCATCTGGCCCCAGTGCTGCAATGATACCGCGAGACCCACG
CTCACCGGCTCCAGATTTATCAGCAATAAACCAGCCAGCCGGAAGGGCCGAGCGCAGAAGTGGTCCTGCA
ACTTTATCCGCCTCCATCCAGTCTATTAATTGTTGCCGGGAAGCTAGAGTAAGTAGTTCGCCAGTTAATA
GTTTGCGCAACGTTGTTGCCATTGCTACAGGCATCGTGGTGTCACGCTCGTCGTTTGGTATGGCTTCATT
CAGCTCCGGTTCCCAACGATCAAGGCGAGTTACATGATCCCCCATGTTGTGCAAAAAAGCGGTTAGCTCC
TTCGGTCCTCCGATCGTTGTCAGAAGTAAGTTGGCCGCAGTGTTATCACTCATGGTTATGGCAGCACTGC
ATAATTCTCTTACTGTCATGCCATCCGTAAGATGCTTTTCTGTGACTGGTGAGTACTCAACCAAGTCATT
CTGAGAATAGTGTATGCGGCGACCGAGTTGCTCTTGCCCGGCGTCAATACGGGATAATACCGCGCCACAT
AGCAGAACTTTAAAAGTGCTCATCATTGGAAAACGTTCTTCGGGGCGAAAACTCTCAAGGATCTTACCGC
TGTTGAGATCCAGTTCGATGTAACCCACTCGTGCACCCAACTGATCTTCAGCATCTTTTACTTTCACCAG
CGTTTCTGGGTGAGCAAAAACAGGAAGGCAAAATGCCGCAAAAAAGGGAATAAGGGCGACACGGAAATGT
TGAATACTCATACTCTTCCTTTTTCAATATTATTGAAGCATTTATCAGGGTTATTGTCTCATGAGCGGAT
ACATATTTGAATGTATTTAGAAAAATAAACAAATAGGGGTTCCGCGCACATTTCCCCGAAAAGTGCCACC
TGACGTCTAAGAAACCATTATTATCATGACATTAACCTATAAAAATAGGCGTATCACGAGGCCCTTTCGT
CTCGCGCGTTTCGGTGATGACGGTGAAAACCTCTGACACATGCAGCTCCCGGAGGAATGTGTGTCAGTTA
GGGTGTGGAAAGTCCCCAGGCTCCCCAGCAGGCAGAAGTATGCAAAGCATGCATCTCAATTAGTCAGCAA
CCAGGTGTGGAAAGTCCCCAGGCTCCCCAGCAGGCAGAAGTATGCAAAGCATGCATCTCAATTAGTCAGC
AACCATAGTCCCGCCCCTAACTCCGCCCATCCCGCCCCTAACTCCGCCCAGTTCCGCCCATTCTCCGCCC
CATGGCTGACTAATTTTTTTTATTTATGCAGAGGCCGAGGCCGCCTCTGCCTCTGAGCTATTCCAGAAGT
AGTGAGGAGGCTTTTTTGGAGGCCTAGGCTTTTGCAAAAAGCTCCCGGGAGCTTGTATATCCATTTTCGT
CCCGGAGACGGTCACAGCTTGTCTGTAAGCGGATGCCGGGAGCAGACAAGCCCGTCAGGGCGCGTCAGCG
GGTGTTGGCGGGTGTCGGGGCTGGCTTAACTATGCGGCATCAGAGCAGATTGTACTGAGAGTGCACCATA
TGCGGTGTGAAATACCGCACAGATGCGTAAGGAGAAAATACCGCATCAGGAAATTGTAAGCGTTAATATT
TTGTTAAAATTCGCGTTAAATTTTTGTTAAATCAGCTCATTTTTTAACCAATAGGCCGAAATCGGCAAAA
TCCCTTATAAATCAAAAGAATAGACCGAGATAGGGT
[37 nt withheld, positions 9067-9103]
AAAGAACGTGGACTCCAACGTCAAAGG
[49 nt withheld, positions 9131-9179]
T
[91 nt withheld, positions 9181-9271]
G
[124 nt withheld, positions 9273-9396]
CCATTCGCCATTCAGGCTGCGCAACTGTTGGGAAGGGCGATCGGTGCGGGCCTCTTCGCTATTACGCCAG
CTGGCGAAAGGGGGATGTGCTGCAAGGCGATTAAGTTGGGTAACGCCAGGGTTTTCCCAGTCACGACGTT
GTAAAACGACGGCCAGTGAATTGTCGAG
