>Addgene plasmid #72064 | Dscam1_7.27.30 EC10-AP-His | addgene partial sequence | sequence record 137650 | pMRB101-F 5'-aagatgcaggcagctgagtt-3'
ACGGTGGAGGGCAGTGTAGTCTGAGCAGTACTCGTTGCTGCCGCGCGCGCCACCAGACATAATAGCTGAC
AGACTAACAGACTGTTCCTTTCCATGGGTCTTTTCTGCAGAAGCTTGAATTCTCGAGGATCCGCGGCCGC
TACTGCCAACTTCACACAACCCGCTCAGCGGAAACACGGCATACGAAATGAATATGCCCAACGAACGCCT
CAAATGGCTAATGCTGTTCGCAGCTGTTGCCCTCATTGCTTGTGGTAGTCAGACCCTAGCTGCCAATCCC
CCAGATGCCGACCAAAAAGGACCCGTCTTCCTCAAGGAACCCACCAACCGCATTGACTTCTCCAACTCCA
CGGGCGCAGAGATCGAGTGCAAGGCCAGCGGCAATCCCATGCCCGAGATTATTTGGATCAGGAGCGACGG
TACCGCCGTGGGTGATGTGCCCGGATTGCGTCAGATCTCATCCGACGGCAAGCTGGTCTTCCCTCCCTTC
CGCGCCGAGGACTACCGCCAGGAGGTCCATGCCCAGGTGTACGCCTGCCTGGCCCGCAACCAGTTCGGAT
CCATTATCTCCCGGGACGTCCATGTGCGAGCCGTTGTCAATCAGTTCTATGAGGCGGAGATTATGACCGA
GTATGTTATCAGGGGTAATGCTGCCGTTCTGAAGTGTTCCATCCCGTCGTTCGTGGCTGATTTTGTTCGA
GTTGAGTCCTGGATCGATGATGAGGGCAATGTCTTGTCCTTTTCGGACAATTACGATGGAAAGTATCTGG
TATTGCCCTCTGGAGAGCTCCACATCCGTGAGGTTGGACCCGAGGACGGATACAA
