>Addgene plasmid #72064 | Dscam1_7.27.30 EC10-AP-His | addgene partial sequence | sequence record 137654 | SV40pA-R 5'-GAAATTTGTGATGCTATTGC-3'
ATAAGATCTCTAGATTAATGGTGATGGTGATGATGACCCGGGTGCGCGGCGTCGGTGGTGCCGGCGGGGG
GCGCCAGGTCGCAGGCGGTGTAGGGCTCCAGGCAGGCGGCGAAGGCCATGACGTGCGCTATGAAGGTCTG
CTCCTGCACGCCGTGAACCAGGTGCGCCTGCGGGCCGCGCGCGAACACCGCCACGTCCTCGCCTGCGTGG
GTCTCTTCGTCCAGGGGCACTGCTGACTGCTGCCGATACTCGGGGCTCCCGCTCTCGCTCTCGGTAACAT
CCGGCCGGGCGCCGTCCTTGAGCACATAGCCTGGACCGTTTCCGTATAGGAGGACCGTGTAGGCCTTCCT
GTCCCGGGCCTTGCCAGGGGCCAGCCCGAAGATGGAGCTCCCTCGCAGGGGGTAGCCTCCGAAGGAGAAG
ACGTGGGAGTGGTCGGCAGTGACGAGGCTCAGCGTGTCCTCCTCGCTGGTGAGCTGGCCCGCCCTCTCAA
TGGCGTCGTCGAACATGATCGTCTCAGTCAGTGCCCGGTAAGCCCTGCTTTCATGATGACCATGGTCGAT
GCGACCACCCTCCACGAAGAGGAAGAAGCCGCGGGGGTTCCTGCTCAGCAGGCGCAGGGCAGCCTCTGTC
ATCTCCATCAGGGAGGGGTCCAGTGTGGAGTCTCGGTGGATCTCGTATTTCATGTCTCCAGGCTCAAAGA
GACCCATGAGATGGGTCACAGACGGGTCCAGGGAAGCCTGCATGAGCTCAGTGCGGTTCCACACATACCG
GGCACCCTGGCGCTTCGCCAGCCATTCCTGCACCAGATTCTTCCCGTCCAGCCTGGTCCCACCTTGGCTG
TAGTCATCTGG
